>Addgene plasmid #69838 | pEGFP-C3-PLK4 K41M-3xFLAG | depositor full sequence | sequence record 123877 | pEGFP-C3-PLK4 K41M-3xFLAG sequence 7702 bps
ATGGTGAGCAAGGGCGAGGAGCTGTTCACCGGGGTGGTGCCCATCCTGGTCGAGCTGGACGGCGACGTAA
ACGGCCACAAGTTCAGCGTGTCCGGCGAGGGCGAGGGCGATGCCACCTACGGCAAGCTGACCCTGAAGTT
CATCTGCACCACCGGCAAGCTGCCCGTGCCCTGGCCCACCCTCGTGACCACCCTGACCTACGGCGTGCAG
TGCTTCAGCCGCTACCCCGACCACATGAAGCAGCACGACTTCTTCAAGTCCGCCATGCCCGAAGGCTACG
TCCAGGAGCGCACCATCTTCTTCAAGGACGACGGCAACTACAAGACCCGCGCCGAGGTGAAGTTCGAGGG
CGACACCCTGGTGAACCGCATCGAGCTGAAGGGCATCGACTTCAAGGAGGACGGCAACATCCTGGGGCAC
AAGCTGGAGTACAACTACAACAGCCACAACGTCTATATCATGGCCGACAAGCAGAAGAACGGCATCAAGG
TGAACTTCAAGATCCGCCACAACATCGAGGACGGCAGCGTGCAGCTCGCCGACCACTACCAGCAGAACAC
CCCCATCGGCGACGGCCCCGTGCTGCTGCCCGACAACCACTACCTGAGCACCCAGTCCGCCCTGAGCAAA
GACCCCAACGAGAAGCGCGATCACATGGTCCTGCTGGAGTTCGTGACCGCCGCCGGGATCACTCTCGGCA
TGGACGAGCTGTACAAGTACTCAGATCTCGAGCTCAAGCTTGGTACCATGGCGACCTGCATCGGGGAGAA
GATCGAGGATTTTAAAGTTGGAAATCTGCTTGGTAAAGGATCATTTGCTGGTGTCTACAGAGCTGAGTCC
ATTCACACTGGTTTGGAAGTTGCAATCATGATGATAGATAAGAAAGCCATGTACAAAGCAGGAATGGTAC
AGAGAGTCCAAAATGAGGTGAAAATACATTGCCAATTGAAACATCCTTCTATCTTGGAGCTTTATAACTA
TTTTGAAGATAGCAATTATGTGTATCTGGTATTAGAAATGTGCCATAATGGAGAAATGAACAGGTATCTA
AAGAATAGAGTGAAACCCTTCTCAGAAAATGAAGCTCGACACTTCATGCACCAGATCATCACAGGGATGT
TGTATCTTCATTCTCATGGTATACTACACCGGGACCTCACACTTTCTAACCTCCTACTGACTCGTAATAT
GAACATCAAGATTGCTGATTTTGGGCTGGCAACTCAACTGAAAATGCCACATGAAAAGCACTATACATTA
TGTGGAACTCCTAACTACATTTCACCAGAAATTGCCACTCGAAGTGCACATGGCCTTGAATCTGATGTTT
GGTCCCTGGGCTGTATGTTTTATACATTACTTATCGGGAGACCACCCTTCGACACTGACACAGTCAAGAA
CACATTAAATAAAGTAGTATTGGCAGATTATGAAATGCCATCTTTTTTGTCAATAGAGGCCAAGGACCTT
ATTCACCAGTTACTTCGTAGAAATCCAGCAGATCGTTTAAGTCTGTCTTCAGTATTGGACCATCCTTTTA
TGTCCCGAAATTCTTCAACAAAAAGTAAAGATTTAGGAACTGTGGAAGACTCAATTGATAGTGGGCATGC
CACAATTTCTACTGCAATTACAGCTTCTTCCAGTACCAGTATAAGTGGTAGTTTATTTGACAAAAGAAGA
CTTTTGATTGGTCAGCCACTCCCAAATAAAATGACTGTATTTCCAAAGAATAAAAGTTCAACTGATTTTT
CTTCTTCAGGAGATGGAAACAGTTTTTATACTCAGTGGGGAAATCAAGAAACCAGTAATAGTGGAAGGGG
AAGAGTAATTCAAGATGCAGAAGAAAGGCCACATTCTCGATACCTTCGTAGAGCTTATTCCTCTGATAGA
TCTGGCACTTCTAATAGTCAGTCTCAAGCAAAAACATATACAATGGAACGATGTCACTCAGCAGAAATGC
TTTCAGTGTCCAAAAGATCAGGAGGAGGTGAAAATGAAGAGAGGTACTCACCCACAGACAACAATGCCAA
CATTTTTAACTTCTTTAAAGAAAAGACATCCAGTAGTTCTGGATCTTTTGAAAGACCTGATAACAATCAA
GCACTCTCCAATCATCTTTGTCCAGGAAAAACTCCTTTTCCATTTGCAGACCCGACACCTCAGACTGAAA
CCGTACAACAGTGGTTTGGGAATCTGCAAATAAATGCTCATTTAAGAAAAACTACTGAATATGACAGCAT
CAGCCCAAACCGGGACTTCCAGGGCCATCCAGATTTGCAGAAGGACACATCAAAAAATGCCTGGACTGAT
ACAAAAGTCAAAAAGAACTCTGATGCTTCTGATAATGCACATTCTGTAAAACAGCAAAATACCATGAAAT
ATATGACTGCACTTCACAGTAAACCTGAGATAATCCAACAAGAATGTGTTTTTGGCTCAGATCCTCTTTC
TGAACAGAGCAAGACTAGGGGTATGGAGCCACCATGGGGTTATCAGAATCGTACATTAAGAAGCATTACA
TCTCCGTTGGTTGCTCACAGGTTAAAACCAATCAGACAGAAAACCAAAAAGGCTGTGGTGAGCATACTTG
ATTCAGAGGAGGTGTGTGTGGAGCTTGTAAAGGAGTATGCATCTCAAGAATATGTGAAAGAAGTTCTTCA
GATATCTAGTGATGGAAATACGATCACTATTTATTATCCAAATGGTGGTAGAGGTTTTCCTCTTGCTGAT
AGACCACCCTCACCTACTGACAACATCAGTAGGTACAGCTTTGACAATTTACCAGAAAAATACTGGCGAA
AATATCAATATGCTTCCAGGTTTGTACAGCTTGTAAGATCTAAATCTCCCAAAATCACTTATTTTACAAG
ATATGCTAAATGCATTTTGATGGAGAATTCTCCTGGTGCTGATTTTGAGGTTTGGTTTTATGATGGGGTA
AAAATACACAAAACAGAAGATTTCATTCAGGTGATTGAAAAGACAGGGAAGTCTTACACTTTAAAAAGTG
AAAGTGAAGTTAATAGCTTGAAAGAGGAGATAAAAATGTATATGGACCATGCTAATGAGGGTCATCGTAT
TTGTTTAGCACTGGAATCCATAATTTCAGAAGAGGAAAGGAAAACTAGGAGTGCTCCCTTTTTCCCAATA
ATCATAGGAAGAAAACCTGGTAGTACTAGTTCACCTAAGGCCTTATCACCTCCTCCTTCTGTGGACTCAA
ATTACCCAACGAGAGATAGAGCATCTTTCAACAGAATGGTCATGCATAGTGCTGCTTCTCCAACACAGGC
ACCAATCCTTAATCCCTCTATGGTTACAAATGAAGGACTTGGTCTTACAACTACAGCTTCTGGAACAGAC
ATCTCTTCTAATAGTCTAAAAGATTGTCTTCCTAAATCAGCACAACTTTTGAAATCTGTTTTTGTGAAAA
ATGTTGGTTGGGCTACACAGTTAACTAGTGGAGCTGTGTGGGTTCAGTTTAATGATGGGTCCCAGTTGGT
TGTGCAGGCAGGAGTGTCTTCTATCAGTTATACCTCACCAAATGGTCAAACAACTAGGTATGGAGAAAAT
GAAAAATTACCAGACTACATCAAACAGAAATTACAGTGTCTGTCTTCCATCCTTTTGATGTTTTCTAATC
CGACTCCTAATTTTCATAAGCTTCGAATTCTGCAGTCGACGATGGACTACAAAGACCATGACGGTGATTA
TAAAGATCATGATATCGATTACAAGGATGACGATGACAAAGGATCCACCGGATCTAGATAACTGATCATA
ATCAGCCATACCACATTTGTAGAGGTTTTACTTGCTTTAAAAAACCTCCCACACCTCCCCCTGAACCTGA
AACATAAAATGAATGCAATTGTTGTTGTTAACTTGTTTATTGCAGCTTATAATGGTTACAAATAAAGCAA
TAGCATCACAAATTTCACAAATAAAGCATTTTTTTCACTGCATTCTAGTTGTGGTTTGTCCAAACTCATC
AATGTATCTTAACGCGTAAATTGTAAGCGTTAATATTTTGTTAAAATTCGCGTTAAATTTTTGTTAAATC
AGCTCATTTTTTAACCAATAGGCCGAAATCGGCAAAATCCCTTATAAATCAAAAGAATAGACCGAGATAG
GGT
[37 nt withheld, positions 4134-4170]
AAAGAACGTGGACTCCAACGTCAAAGG
[49 nt withheld, positions 4198-4246]
T
[91 nt withheld, positions 4248-4338]
G
[124 nt withheld, positions 4340-4463]
CAGGTGGCACTTTTCGGGGAAATGTGCGCGGAACCCCTATTTGTTTATTTTTCTAAATACATTCAAATAT
GTATCCGCTCATGAGACAATAACCCTGATAAATGCTTCAATAATATTGAAAAAGGAAGAGTCCTGAGGCG
GAAAGAACCAGCTGTGGAATGTGTGTCAGTTAGGGTGTGGAAAGTCCCCAGGCTCCCCAGCAGGCAGAAG
TATGCAAAGCATGCATCTCAATTAGTCAGCAACCAGGTGTGGAAAGTCCCCAGGCTCCCCAGCAGGCAGA
AGTATGCAAAGCATGCATCTCAATTAGTCAGCAACCATAGTCCCGCCCCTAACTCCGCCCATCCCGCCCC
TAACTCCGCCCAGTTCCGCCCATTCTCCGCCCCATGGCTGACTAATTTTTTTTATTTATGCAGAGGCCGA
GGCCGCCTCGGCCTCTGAGCTATTCCAGAAGTAGTGAGGAGGCTTTTTTGGAGGCCTAGGCTTTTGCAAA
GATCGATCAAGAGACAGGATGAGGATCGTTTCGCATGATTGAACAAGATGGATTGCACGCAGGTTCTCCG
GCCGCTTGGGTGGAGAGGCTATTCGGCTATGACTGGGCACAACAGACAATCGGCTGCTCTGATGCCGCCG
TGTTCCGGCTGTCAGCGCAGGGGCGCCCGGTTCTTTTTGTCAAGACCGACCTGTCCGGTGCCCTGAATGA
ACTGCAAGACGAGGCAGCGCGGCTATCGTGGCTGGCCACGACGGGCGTTCCTTGCGCAGCTGTGCTCGAC
GTTGTCACTGAAGCGGGAAGGGACTGGCTGCTATTGGGCGAAGTGCCGGGGCAGGATCTCCTGTCATCTC
ACCTTGCTCCTGCCGAGAAAGTATCCATCATGGCTGATGCAATGCGGCGGCTGCATACGCTTGATCCGGC
TACCTGCCCATTCGACCACCAAGCGAAACATCGCATCGAGCGAGCACGTACTCGGATGGAAGCCGGTCTT
GTCGATCAGGATGATCTGGACGAAGAGCATCAGGGGCTCGCGCCAGCCGAACTGTTCGCCAGGCTCAAGG
CGAGCATGCCCGACGGCGAGGATCTCGTCGTGACCCATGGCGATGCCTGCTTGCCGAATATCATGGTGGA
AAATGGCCGCTTTTCTGGATTCATCGACTGTGGCCGGCTGGGTGTGGCGGACCGCTATCAGGACATAGCG
TTGGCTACCCGTGATATTGCTGAAGAGCTTGGCGGCGAATGGGCTGACCGCTTCCTCGTGCTTTACGGTA
TCGCCGCTCCCGATTCGCAGCGCATCGCCTTCTATCGCCTTCTTGACGAGTTCTTCTGAGCGGGACTCTG
GGGTTCGAAATGACCGACCAAGCGACGCCCAACCTGCCATCACGAGATTTCGATTCCACCGCCGCCTTCT
ATGAAAGGTTGGGCTTCGGAATCGTTTTCCGGGACGCCGGCTGGATGATCCTCCAGCGCGGGGATCTCAT
GCTGGAGTTCTTCGCCCACCCTAGGGGGAGGCTAACTGAAACACGGAAGGAGACAATACCGGAAGGAACC
CGCGCTATGACGGCAATAAAAAGACAGAATAAAACGCACGGTGTTGGGTCGTTTGTTCATAAACGCGGGG
TTCGGTCCCAGGGCTGGCACTCTGTCGATACCCCACCGAGACCCCATTGGGGCCAATACGCCCGCGTTTC
TTCCTTTTCCCCACCCCACCCCCCAAGTTCGGGTGAAGGCCCAGGGCTCGCAGCCAACGTCGGGGCGGCA
GGCCCTGCCATAGCCTCAGGTTACTCATATATACTTTAGATTGATTTAAAACTTCATTTTTAATTTAAAA
GGATCTAGGTGAAGATCCTTTTTGATAATCTCATGACCAAAATCCCTTAACGTGAGTTTTCGTTCCACTG
AGCGTCAGACCCCGTAGAAAAGATCAAAGGATCTTCTTGAGATCCTTTTTTTCTGCGCGTAATCTGCTGC
TTGCAAACAAAAAAACCACCGCTACCAGCGGTGGTTTGTTTGCCGGATCAAGAGCTACCAACTCTTTTTC
CGAAGGTAACTGGCTTCAGCAGAGCGCAGATACCAAATACTGTCCTTCTAGTGTAGCCGTAGTTAGGCCA
CCACTTCAAGAACTCTGTAGCACCGCCTACATACCTCGCTCTGCTAATCCTGTTACCAGTGGCTGCTGCC
AGTGGCGATAAGTCGTGTCTTACCGGGTTGGACTCAAGACGATAGTTACCGGATAAGGCGCAGCGGTGGC
TGAACGGGGGGTTCGTGCACACAGCCCAGCTTGGAGCGAACGACCTACACCGAACTGAGATACCTACAGC
GTGAGCTATGAGAAAGCGCCACGCTTCCCGAAGGGAGAAAGGCGGACAGGTATCCGGTAAGCGGCAGGGT
CGGAACAGGAGAGCGCACGAGGGAGCTTCCAGGGGGAAACGCCTGGTATCTTTATAGTCCTGTCGGGTTT
CGCCACCTCTGACTTGAGCGTCGATTTTTGTGATGCTCGTCAGGGGGGCGGAGCCTATGGAAAAACGCCA
GCAACGCGGCCTTTTTACGGTTCCTGGCCTTTTGCTGGCCTTTTGCTCACATGTTCTTTCCTGCGTTATC
CCCTGATTCTGTGGATAACCGTATTACCGCCATGCATTAGTTATTAATAGTAATCAATTACGGGGTCATT
AGTTCATAGCCCATATATGGAGTTCCGCGTTACATAACTTACGGTAAATGGCCCGCCTGGCTGACCGCCC
AACGACCCCCGCCCATTGACGTCAATAATGACGTATGTTCCCATAGTAACGCCAATAGGGACTTTCCATT
GACGTCAATGGGTGGAGTATTTACGGTAAACTGCCCACTTGGCAGTACATCAAGTGTATCATATGCCAAG
TACGCCCCCTATTGACGTCAATGACGGTAAATGGCCCGCCTGGCATTATGCCCAGTACATGACCTTATGG
GACTTTCCTACTTGGCAGTACATCTACGTATTAGTCATCGCTATTACCATGGTGATGCGGTTTTGGCAGT
ACATCAATGGGCGTGGATAGCGGTTTGACTCACGGGGATTTCCAAGTCTCCACCCCATTGACGTCAATGG
GAGTTTGTTTTGGCACCAAAATCAACGGGACTTTCCAAAATGTCGTAACAACTCCGCCCCATTGACGCAA
ATGGGCGGTAGGCGTGTACGGTGGGAGGTCTATATAAGCAGAGCTGGTTTAGTGAACCGTCAGATCCGCT
AGCGCTACCGGTCGCCACC
Features (pLannotate 1.2.2; 17 found; start..end, strand, type, name):
      1..717     +  CDS            EGFP: EGFP is a basic (constitutively fluorescent) green fluorescent protein published in 1996, derived from Aequorea victoria. It is reported to be a rapidly-maturing weak dimer with moderate acid sensitivity.
    719..741     +  misc_feature   MCS (fragment): multiple cloning site
    748..3657    +  CDS            PLK4: PLK4_HUMAN - Also known as SAK, STK18. Experimental evidence at protein level: Swiss-Prot protein existence level 1. Serine/threonine-protein kinase that plays a central role in centriole duplication. Able to trigger procentriole formation on the surface of the parental centriole cylinder, leading to the recruitment of centriole biogenesis proteins such as SASS6, CENPJ/CPAP, CCP110, CEP135 and gamma-tubulin. When overexpressed, it is able to induce centrosome amplification through the simultaneous generation of multiple procentrioles adjoining each parental centriole during S phase. Phosphoryl
   3658..3681    +  misc_feature   MCS (fragment): multiple cloning site
   3685..3749    +  CDS            3xFLAG (fragment): three tandem FLAG® epitope tags, followed by an enterokinase cleavage site
   3773..3857    +  CDS            large T antigen (fragment): large T antigen from SV40 (simian virus 40)
   3880..4001    +  polyA_signal   SV40 poly(A) signal: SV40 polyadenylation signal
   4035..4463    -  rep_origin     f1 ori (sequence partly withheld): f1 bacteriophage origin of replication; arrow indicates direction of (+) strand synthesis
   4490..4594    +  promoter       AmpR promoter: bla
   4596..4953    +  promoter       SV40 promoter: SV40 enhancer and early promoter
   4988..5782    +  CDS            NeoR/KanR: aminoglycoside phosphotransferase from Tn5; aph(3')-II (or nptII); confers resistance to neomycin, kanamycin, and G418 (Geneticin®)
   5803..5955    +  CDS            ble (fragment): BLE_KLEPN - Experimental evidence at protein level: Swiss-Prot protein existence level 1. Binding protein with a strong affinity to the bleomycin family of antibiotics. Binds to CL990; an antimitotic-antibiotic compound. From Klebsiella pneumoniae.
   6014..6061    +  polyA_signal   HSV TK poly(A) signal: herpes simplex virus thymidine kinase polyadenylation signal (Cole and Stacy, 1985)
   6152..6168    -  polyA_signal   bGH poly(A) signal (fragment): bovine growth hormone polyadenylation signal
   6390..6976    +  rep_origin     ori: high-copy-number ColE1/pMB1/pBR322/pUC origin of replication
   7151..7454    +  enhancer       CMV enhancer: human cytomegalovirus immediate early enhancer
   7455..7658    +  promoter       CMV promoter: human cytomegalovirus (CMV) immediate early promoter
