[The description below was written by a language model from this plasmid's Addgene catalogue record and pLannotate feature annotations shown in this document.]
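Description:
pEGFP-C3-PLK4 K41M-3xFLAG is a mammalian expression plasmid of about 7.7 kb built on the Clontech pEGFP-C3 backbone. It is maintained in E. coli at high copy through a ColE1/pUC-type origin and also carries an f1 phage origin. A single NeoR/KanR (Tn5 aminoglycoside phosphotransferase) gene provides selection in both hosts. A bacterial bla-type promoter drives it for kanamycin resistance in bacteria, and the SV40 enhancer/early promoter, paired with an HSV TK polyadenylation signal, drives it for G418 selection in mammalian cells. The short annotated fragments of ble, SV40 large T antigen and the bGH poly(A) signal appear to be incidental backbone matches rather than functional parts.

The payload is a single fusion open reading frame expressed from the human CMV immediate-early enhancer and promoter and terminated by the SV40 poly(A) signal. EGFP sits at the N terminus and is joined through residual multiple-cloning-site sequence to the 2,910 bp coding region of human PLK4 isoform 1, which was inserted at HindIII sites. A C-terminal 3xFLAG epitope follows. PLK4 is the serine/threonine kinase that controls centriole duplication, and its overexpression can drive centrosome amplification. Here it carries the K41M substitution, which the depositor describes as rendering the kinase catalytically dead. The depositor also notes an E830D difference from the listed reference sequence.

The EGFP tag allows the protein to be localised by fluorescence, and the FLAG tag supports immunodetection or immunoprecipitation. The construct serves as a kinase-inactive form of tagged PLK4, and the associated study concerned PLK4 autophosphorylation and its role in centriole duplication.
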