Addgene plasmid #69838: pEGFP-C3-PLK4 K41M-3xFLAG
Purpose: This plasmid encodes kinase dead PLK4 isoform 1 (K41M mutation) with an N-terminal EGFP tag and C-terminal 3xFLAG tag
Depositing lab: Michel Bornens. Depositing organization: Institut Curie. Publication: Autophosphorylation of polo-like kinase 4 and its role in centriole duplication. Sillibourne JE, Tack F, Vloemans N, Boeckx A, Thambirajah S, Bonnet P, Ramaekers FC, Bornens M, Grand-Perret T. Mol Biol Cell. 2010 Feb 15;21(4):547-61. doi: 10.1091/mbc.E09-06-0505. Epub 2009 Dec 23. PubMed 20032307.
Backbone
  Vector backbone: pEGFP-C3
  Backbone manufacturer: Clontech
  Backbone size w/o insert (bp): 4794
  Total vector size (bp): 7704
  Vector type: Mammalian Expression
  Selectable markers: Neomycin (select with G418)
Growth in bacteria
  Bacterial resistance: Kanamycin, 50 μg/mL
  Growth temperature: 37°C
  Growth strain: DH5alpha
  Copy number: High Copy
Gene/Insert
  Gene/Insert name: PLK4
  Species: H. sapiens (human)
  Insert size (bp): 2910
  Mutation: K41M
  GenBank ID: NM_014264
  Entrez Gene: PLK4 (a.k.a. MCCRP2, SAK, STK18)
  Promoter: CMV
  Tag / fusion protein: EGFP (N terminal on insert); 3xFLAG tag (C terminal on insert)
  Cloning method: Restriction Enzyme; 5′ cloning site Hind III (not destroyed); 3′ cloning site Hind III (not destroyed)
  Sequencing primers: 5′ GFP 3' Fw (TTCGTGACCGCCGCCGGGATCA)
Terms and licenses: Academic/Nonprofit Terms; Industry Terms: Not Available to Industry
Depositor comments: PLK4 contains E830D compared to listed reference sequence.
How to cite: pEGFP-C3-PLK4 K41M-3xFLAG was a gift from Michel Bornens (Addgene plasmid # 69838 ; http://n2t.net/addgene:69838 ; RRID:Addgene_69838)
