>Addgene plasmid #69838 | pEGFP-C3-PLK4 K41M-3xFLAG | addgene partial sequence | sequence record 127644 | CMV-d2eGFP-F 5'-TATATCATGGCCGACAAGC-3'
GATCCGCCACAACATCGAGGACGGCAGCGTGCAGCTCGCCGACCACTACCAGCAGAACACCCCCATCGGC
GACGGCCCCGTGCTGCTGCCCGACAACCACTACCTGAGCACCCAGTCCGCCCTGAGCAAAGACCCCAACG
AGAAGCGCGATCACATGGTCCTGCTGGAGTTCGTGACCGCCGCCGGGATCACTCTCGGCATGGACGAGCT
GTACAAGTACTCAGATCTCGAGCTCAAGCTTGGTACCATGGCGACCTGCATCGGGGAGAAGATCGAGGAT
TTTAAAGTTGGAAATCTGCTTGGTAAAGGATCATTTGCTGGTGTCTACAGAGCTGAGTCCATTCACACTG
GTTTGGAAGTTGCAATCATGATGATAGATAAGAAAGCCATGTACAAAGCAGGAATGGTACAGAGAGTCCA
AAATGAGGTGAAAATACATTGCCAATTGAAACATCCTTCTATCTTGGAGCTTTATAACTATTTTGAAGAT
AGCAATTATGTGTATCTGGTATTAGAAATGTGCCATAATGGAGAAATGAACAGGTATCTAAAGAATAGAG
TGAAACCCTTCTCAGAAAATGAAGCTCGACACTTCATGCACCAGATCATCACAGGGATGTTGTATCTTCA
TTCTCATGGTATACTACACCGGGACCTCACACTTTCTAACCTCCTACTGACTCGTAATATGAACATCAAG
ATTGCTGATTTTGGGCTGGCAACTCAACTGAAAATGCCACATGAAAAGCACTATACATTATGTGGAACTC
CTAACTACATTTCACCAGAAATTGCCACTCGAAGTGCACATGGCCTTGAATCTGATGTTTGGTCCC
