>Addgene plasmid #69838 | pEGFP-C3-PLK4 K41M-3xFLAG | addgene partial sequence | sequence record 127645 | SV40pA-R 5'-GAAATTTGTGATGCTATTGC-3'
GTTAACAACAACAATTGCATTCATTTTATGTTTCAGGTTCAGGGGGAGGTGTGGGAGGTTTTTTAAAGCA
AGTAAAACCTCTACAAATGTGGTATGGCTGATTATGATCAGTTATCTAGATCCGGTGGATCCTTTGTCAT
CGTCATCCTTGTAATCGATATCATGATCTTTATAATCACCGTCATGGTCTTTGTAGTCCATCGTCGACTG
CAGAATTCGAAGCTTATGAAAATTAGGAGTCGGATTAGAAAACATCAAAAGGATGGAAGACAGACACTGT
AATTTCTGTTTGATGTAGTCTGGTAATTTTTCATTTTCTCCATACCTAGTTGTTTGACCATTTGGTGAGG
TATAACTGATAGAAGACACTCCTGCCTGCACAACCAACTGGGACCCATCATTAAACTGAACCCACACAGC
TCCACTAGTTAACTGTGTAGCCCAACCAACATTTTTCACAAAAACAGATTTCAAAAGTTGTGCTGATTTA
GGAAGACAATCTTTTAGACTATTAGAAGAGATGTCTGTTCCAGAAGCTGTAGTTGTAAGACCAAGTCCTT
CATTTGTAACCATAGAGGGATTAAGGATTGGTGCCTGTGTTGGAGAAGCAGCACTATGCATGACCATTCT
GTTGAAAGATGCTCTATCTCTCGTTGGGTAATTTGAGTCCACAGAAGGAGGAGGTGATAAGGCCTTAGGT
GAACTAGTACTACCAGGTTTTCTTCCTATGATTATTGGGAAAAAGGGAGCACTCCTAGTTTTCCTTTCCT
CTTCTGAAATTATGGATTCCAGTGCTAAACAAATACGATGACCCTCATTAGCATGGTCCATATACA
